Addgene plasmid #42226: PSD95-TS:YSOG1
Depositing lab: Roger Tsien. Depositing organization: University of California, San Diego (UCSD). Publication: Fluorescent and photo-oxidizing TimeSTAMP tags track protein fates in light and electron microscopy. Butko MT, Yang J, Geng Y, Kim HJ, Jeon NL, Shu X, Mackey MR, Ellisman MH, Tsien RY, Lin MZ. Nat Neurosci. 2012 Nov;15(12):1742-51. doi: 10.1038/nn.3246. Epub 2012 Oct 28. PubMed 23103964.
Backbone
  Vector backbone: pCAGGS
  Total vector size (bp): 10286
  Vector type: Mammalian Expression
Growth in bacteria
  Bacterial resistance: Ampicillin, 100 μg/mL
  Growth temperature: 37°C
  Growth strain: DH5alpha
  Copy number: High Copy
Gene/Insert
  Gene/Insert name: PSD95
  Tag / fusion protein: TS:YSOG1 (C terminal on insert)
Terms and licenses: Academic/Nonprofit Terms; Industry Terms: Not Available to Industry
How to cite: PSD95-TS:YSOG1 was a gift from Roger Tsien (Addgene plasmid # 42226 ; http://n2t.net/addgene:42226 ; RRID:Addgene_42226)
