[The description below was written by a language model from this plasmid's Addgene catalogue record and pLannotate feature annotations shown in this document.]
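Description:
PSD95-TS:YSOG1 is a 10,286 bp mammalian expression plasmid built on the pCAGGS backbone. It is propagated in E. coli through a high-copy ColE1/pUC-type origin and selected with ampicillin via the β-lactamase gene. Backbone remnants include a lac promoter/operator region, short lacI fragments, an SV40 origin of replication and an SV40 polyadenylation signal. Expression is driven by the composite CAG arrangement: the CMV immediate early enhancer, the chicken β-actin promoter and a chimeric β-actin/β-globin intron. It is terminated by the rabbit β-globin poly(A) signal.

The open reading frame encodes PSD95 (Dlg4, best matched to the mouse protein), a postsynaptic scaffolding protein. It is fused at its C terminus to the TS:YSOG1 TimeSTAMP module, which the sequence record places between SrfI and AscI sites. The annotated order of this module is an N-terminal fragment of mVenus (VN155 I152L), a short T7 epitope tag fragment, a segment of the hepatitis C virus polyprotein, miniSOG, and the C-terminal mVenus fragment (VC155). In the TimeSTAMP design, the HCV segment would be the viral protease, although the annotation tool labels it only generically as a polyprotein fragment. This protease normally excises itself and so prevents the split Venus halves from reconstituting. Adding a protease inhibitor should preserve the intact tag on protein copies made after that point. These copies then carry yellow fluorescence together with miniSOG, a flavin-binding protein that generates singlet oxygen and can photo-oxidize substrates for electron microscopy contrast. Cleavage sites are not individually annotated.

According to the associated publication title, the construct is used to track the fate of newly synthesized PSD95 by both light and electron microscopy.
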