Features (pLannotate 1.2.2; 21 found; start..end, strand, type, name):
      4..383     +  enhancer       CMV enhancer: human cytomegalovirus immediate early enhancer
    386..661     +  promoter       chicken β-actin promoter: No description available
    662..1670    +  intron         chimeric intron: chimera between introns from chicken β-actin and rabbit β-globin
   1761..3923    +  CDS            Dlg4: DLG4_MOUSE - Also known as Dlgh4, Psd95. Experimental evidence at protein level: Swiss-Prot protein existence level 1. Postsynaptic scaffolding protein that plays a critical role in synaptogenesis and synaptic plasticity by providing a platform for the postsynaptic clustering of crucial synaptic proteins (PubMed:15358775, PubMed:9853749). Interacts with the cytoplasmic tail of NMDA receptor subunits and shaker-type potassium channels. Required for synaptic plasticity associated with NMDA receptor signaling. Overexpression or depletion of DLG4 changes the ratio of excitatory to inhibitory synap
   3936..4400    +  CDS            VN155(I152L): improved N-terminal fragment of mVenus for use in bimolecular fluorescence complementation (BiFC) (Kodama and Hu, 2010)
   4425..4456    +  CDS            T7 tag (gene 10 leader) (fragment): leader peptide from bacteriophage T7 gene 10 promotes efficient translation in E. coli
   4599..5177    +  CDS            POLG_HCV77 (fragment): Experimental evidence at protein level: Swiss-Prot protein existence level 1. [RNA-directed RNA polymerase]: RNA-dependent RNA polymerase that performs primer-template recognition and RNA synthesis during viral replication. From Hepatitis C virus genotype 1a (isolate H77) (HCV).
   5226..5543    +  CDS            miniSOG: miniSOG is a basic (constitutively fluorescent) cyan fluorescent protein published in 2011, derived from Arabidopsis thaliana. It requires the cofactor flavin for fluorescence.
   5667..5912    +  CDS            VC155: C-terminal fragment of mVenus for use in bimolecular fluorescence complementation (BiFC) (Kodama and Hu, 2010)
   7375..7430    +  polyA_signal   β-globin poly(A) signal: rabbit β-globin polyadenylation signal (Gil and Proudfoot, 1987)
   7813..7829    -  protein_bind   lac operator: The lac repressor binds to the lac operator to inhibit transcription in E. coli. This inhibition can be relieved by adding lactose or isopropyl-β-D-thiogalactopyranoside (IPTG). lac repressor encoded by lacI
   7837..7867    -  promoter       lac promoter: promoter for the E. coli lac operon
   7882..7903    -  protein_bind   CAP binding site: CAP binding activates transcription in the presence of cAMP. E. coli catabolite activator protein
   7916..7955    -  CDS            lacI (fragment): lac repressor; lacI; The lac repressor binds to the lac operator to inhibit transcription in E. coli. This inhibition can be relieved by adding lactose or isopropyl-β-D-thiogalactopyranoside (IPTG).
   7962..7984    +  promoter       SV40 promoter (fragment): SV40 enhancer and early promoter
   8008..8143    +  rep_origin     SV40 ori: SV40 origin of replication
   8163..8297    +  polyA_signal   SV40 poly(A) signal: SV40 polyadenylation signal
   8299..8353    -  CDS            lacI (fragment): lac repressor; lacI; The lac repressor binds to the lac operator to inhibit transcription in E. coli. This inhibition can be relieved by adding lactose or isopropyl-β-D-thiogalactopyranoside (IPTG).
   8536..9124    -  rep_origin     ori: high-copy-number ColE1/pMB1/pBR322/pUC origin of replication
   9295..10155   -  CDS            AmpR: β-lactamase; bla; confers resistance to ampicillin, carbenicillin, and related antibiotics
  10156..10260   -  promoter       AmpR promoter: bla
>Addgene plasmid #42226 | PSD95-TS:YSOG1 | depositor full sequence | sequence record 57026 | TS:YSOG1 between Srf1 and Asc1
GTCGACATTGATTATTGACTAGTTATTAATAGTAATCAATTACGGGGTCATTAGTTCATAGCCCATATAT
GGAGTTCCGCGTTACATAACTTACGGTAAATGGCCCGCCTGGCTGACCGCCCAACGACCCCCGCCCATTG
ACGTCAATAATGACGTATGTTCCCATAGTAACGCCAATAGGGACTTTCCATTGACGTCAATGGGTGGACT
ATTTACGGTAAACTGCCCACTTGGCAGTACATCAAGTGTATCATATGCCAAGTACGCCCCCTATTGACGT
CAATGACGGTAAATGGCCCGCCTGGCATTATGCCCAGTACATGACCTTATGGGACTTTCCTACTTGGCAG
TACATCTACGTATTAGTCATCGCTATTACCATGGGTCGAGGTGAGCCCCACGTTCTGCTTCACTCTCCCC
ATCTCCCCCCCCTCCCCACCCCCAATTTTGTATTTATTTATTTTTTAATTATTTTGTGCAGCGATGGGGG
CGGGGGGGGGGGGGGCGCGCGCCAGGCGGGGCGGGGCGGGGGCGAGGGCGGGGCGGGGCGAGGCGGAGAG
GTGCGGCGGCAGCCAATCAGAGCGGCGCGCTCCGAAAGTTTCCTTTTATGGCGAGGCGGCGGCGGCGGCG
GCCCTATAAAAAGCGAAGCGCGCGGCGGGCGGGAGTCGCTGCGTTGCCTTCGCCCCGTGCCCCGCTCCGC
GCCGCCTCGCGCCGCCCGCCCCGGCTCTGACTGACCGCGTTACTCCCACAGGTGAGCGGGCGGGACGGCC
CTTCTCCTCCGGGCTGTAATTAGCGCTTGGTTTAATGACGGCTCGTTTCTTTTCTGTGGCTGCGTGAAAG
CCTTAAAGGGCTCCGGGAGGGCCCTTTGTGCGGGGGGGAGCGGCTCGGGGGGTGCGTGCGTGTGTGTGTG
CGTGGGGAGCGCCGCGTGCGGCCCGCGCTGCCCGGCGGCTGTGAGCGCTGCGGGCGCGGCGCGGGGCTTT
GTGCGCTCCGCGTGTGCGCGAGGGGAGCGCGGCCGGGGGCGGTGCCCCGCGGTGCGGGGGGGCTGCGAGG
GGAACAAAGGCTGCGTGCGGGGTGTGTGCGTGGGGGGGTGAGCAGGGGGTGTGGGCGCGGCGGTCGGGCT
GTAACCCCCCCCTGCACCCCCCTCCCCGAGTTGCTGAGCACGGCCCGGCTTCGGGTGCGGGGCTCCGTGC
GGGGCGTGGCGCGGGGCTCGCCGTGCCGGGCGGGGGGTGGCGGCAGGTGGGGGTGCCGGGCGGGGCGGGG
CCGCCTCGGGCCGGGGAGGGCTCGGGGGAGGGGCGCGGCGGCCCCGGAGCGCCGGCGGCTGTCGAGGCGC
GGCGAGCCGCAGCCATTGCCTTTTATGGTAATCGTGCGAGAGGGCGCAGGGACTTCCTTTGTCCCAAATC
TGGCGGAGCCGAAATCTGGGAGGCGCCGCCGCACCCCCTCTAGCGGGCGCGGGCGAAGCGGTGCGGCGCC
GGCAGGAAGGAAATGGGCGGGGAGGGCCTTCGTGCGTCGCCGCGCCGCCGTCCCCTTCTCCATCTCCAGC
CTCGGGGCTGCCGCAGGGGGACGGCTGCCTTCGGGGGGGACGGGGCAGGGCGGGGTTCGGCTTCTGGCGT
GTGACCGGCGGCTCTAGAGCCTCTGCTAACCATGTTCATGCCTTCTTCTTTTTCCTACAGCTCCTGGGCA
ACGTGCTGGTTGTTGTGCTGTCTCATCATTTTGGCAAAGAATTCCGGACTCTAGCCTAGGCCGCGGCCAG
GCCCCCCAACATGGACTGTCTCTGTATAGTGACAACCAAGAAATACCGCTACCAAGATGAAGACACGCCC
CCTCTGGAACACAGCCCGGCCCACCTCCCCAACCAGGCCAATTCTCCCCCTGTGATTGTCAACACGGACA
CCCTAGAAGCCCCAGGATATGTGAACGGAACAGAGGGGGAGATGGAGTATGAGGAGATCACATTGGAAAG
GGGTAACTCAGGTCTGGGCTTCAGCATCGCAGGTGGCACCGACAACCCACACATCGGTGACGACCCATCC
ATCTTTATCACCAAGATCATTCCTGGTGGGGCTGCAGCCCAGGATGGCCGCCTCAGGGTCAACGACAGCA
TCCTGTTTGTCAATGAAGTGGATGTCCGGGAGGTGACCCATTCAGCTGCAGTGGAGGCCCTCAAAGAGGC
GGGTTCCATCGTTCGCCTCTACGTCATGCGCCGGAAACCCCCAGCTGAGAAGATCATAGAGATCAAGCTT
ATCAAAGGGCCTAAAGGACTTGGCTTCAGCATCGCAGGGGGCGTTGGGAACCAGCACATCCCTGGAGATA
ATAGCATCTACGTAACCAAGATCATCGAAGGAGGCGCTGCCCACAAGGATGGCAGGTTGCAGATCGGAGA
CAAGATCCTGGCGGTCAACAGTGTGGGGCTAGAGGATGTCATGCATGAGGACGCCGTGGCAGCCCTGAAG
AACACATATGACGTTGTGTACCTAAAGGTGGCCAAGCCCAGCAATGCCTACCTGAGTGACAGCTATGCTC
CCCCAGACATCACAACCTCATATTCTCAGCACCTGGACAATGAGATCAGTCATAGCAGCTACTTGGGCAC
CGACTACCCCACAGCCATGACCCCCACTTCCCCTCGGCGCTACTCCCCCGTGGCCAAGGACCTGCTAGGG
GAGGAAGATATTCCCCGGGAACCAAGGCGGATCGTGATCCATCGGGGCTCCACCGGCCTGGGCTTCAACA
TTGTGGGCGGCGAGGACGGTGAAGGCATCTTCATCTCCTTCATCCTTGCTGGGGGTCCAGCTGACCTCAG
TGGGGAGCTACGGAAGGGGGACCAGATCCTGTCGGTCAATGGTGTTGACCTCCGCAATGCCAGTCATGAA
CAGGCTGCCATTGCCCTGAAGAACGCGGGTCAGACGGTCACGATCATCGCTCAGTATAAACCAGAAGAGT
ATAGCCGATTCGAGGCCAAGATCCATGATCTTCGGGAACAGCTTATGAATAGTAGCCTGGGCTCAGGGAC
TGCATCTCTGCGAAGCAACCCCAAGCGGGGCTTCTATATCAGGGCCCTGTTTGACTACGACAAGACCAAG
GACTGCGGTTTCTTGAGCCAGGCCCTGAGCTTCCACTTTGGGGATGTGCTTCATGTAATTGACGCCAGCG
ACGAAGAGTGGTGGCAAGCGCGGCGGGTCCACTCTGACAGTGAGACCGATGACATTGGCTTCATTCCCAG
CAAACGGCGGGTCGAGCGACGAGAGTGGTCAAGGTTAAAGGCCAAGGACTGGGGCTCCAGCTCTGGATCA
CAGGGTCGAGAAGACTCGGTTCTGAGCTATGAGACGGTGACGCAGATGGAAGTGCACTACGCTCGCCCCA
TCATCATCCTTGGGCCTACCAAAGACCGTGCCAACGATGATCTTCTCTCCGAGTTCCCCGACAAGTTTGG
ATCCTGTGTCCCTCATACGACACGTCCTAAGCGGGAATATGAGATAGACGGCCGCGATTACCACTTTGTC
TCCTCCCGGGAGAAAATGGAGAAGGACATTCAGGCGCACAAGTTCATTGAGGCTGGCCAGTACAACAGCC
ACCTCTACGGGACCAGCGTCCAGTCTGTGCGAGAGGTAGCAGAGCAGGGGAAGCACTGCATCCTTGATGT
CTCAGCCAATGCCGTGCGGCGGCTGCAGGCGGCCCACCTGCACCCTATCGCCATCTTCATCCGTCCCCGC
TCCCTGGAGAATGTGCTAGAGATCAATAAGCGGATCACAGAGGAGCAAGCCCGGAAAGCCTTCGACAGGG
CCACGAAGCTGGAGCAGGAGTTCACGGAGTGCTTCTCAGCCATCGTAGAGGGCGACAGCTTTGAAGAGAT
CTATCACAAAGTGAAACGTGTCATCGAAGACCTCTCAGGCCCCTACATCTGGGTCCCAGCCCGAGAGAGA
CTGGAGCCCGGGCAGATGGTGAGCAAGGGCGAGGAGCTGTTCACCGGGGTGGTGCCCATCCTGGTCGAGC
TGGACGGCGACGTAAACGGCCACAAGTTCAGCGTGTCCGGCGAGGGCGAGGGCGATGCCACCTACGGCAA
GCTGACCCTGAAGCTGATCTGCACCACCGGCAAGCTGCCCGTGCCCTGGCCCACCCTCGTGACCACCCTG
GGCTACGGCCTGCAGTGCTTCGCCCGCTACCCCGACCACATGAAGCAGCACGACTTCTTCAAGTCCGCCA
TGCCCGAAGGCTACGTCCAGGAGCGCACCATCTTCTTCAAGGACGACGGCAACTACAAGACCCGCGCCGA
GGTGAAGTTCGAGGGCGACACCCTGGTGAACCGCATCGAGCTGAAGGGCATCGACTTCAAGGAGGACGGC
AACATCCTGGGGCACAAGCTGGAGTACAACTACAACAGCCACAACGTCTATATCACCGCCGACAAGCAGT
TCGAAACCGGGCCCATGGCCAGCATGACTGGTGGACAGCAAATGGGGTCGACGGAGGACGTGGTGTGCTG
CCACTCAATCTACGGCAAGAAGAAGGGTGATATCGACACCTACCGATACATAGGCTCTTCCGGGACAGGC
TGCGTGGTCATAGTGGGCAGGATCGTCTTGTCCGGATCCGGCACTAGTGCGCCCATCACGGCGTACGCCC
AGCAGACGAGAGGCCTCCTAGGGTGTATAATCACCAGCCTGACTGGCCGGGACAAAAACCAAGTGGAGGG
TGAGGTCCAGATCGTGTCAACTGCTACCCAAACCTTCCTGGCAACGTGCATCAATGGGGTATGCTGGGCA
GTCTACCACGGGGCCGGAACGAGGACCATCGCATCACCCAAGGGTCCTGTCATCCAGATGTATACCAATG
TGGACCAAGACCTTGTGGGCTGGCCCGCTCCTCAAGGTTCCCGCTCATTGACACCCTGTACCTGCGGCTC
CTCGGACCTTTACCTGGTCACGAGGCACGCCGATGTCATTCCCGTGCGCCGGCGAGGTGATAGCAGGGGT
AGCCTGCTTTCGCCCCGGCCCATTTCCTACTTGAAAGGCTCCTCGGGGGGTCCGCTGTTGTGCCCCGCGG
GACACGCCGTGGGCCTATTCAGGGCCGCGGTGTGCACCCGTGGAGTGGCTAAAGCGGTGGACTTTATCCC
TGTGGAGAACCTAGAGACAACCATGAGATCCCCGGTGTTCACGGACAACTCCTCTCCACCAGCAGTCACC
CTGACGCACCCAGCGGTCCGCGGTGGCGGCAGTGGTGGCGGCAGCATGGAGAAAAGTTTCGTGATAACTG
ATCCACGGCTGCCAGACAATCCCATCATCTTCGCATCCGATGGCTTCCTGGAGCTGACCGAGTATTCCAG
AGAGGAGATCCTGGGCCGCAATGGCCGCTTTCTGCAGGGACCAGAGACAGACCAGGCCACAGTGCAGAAG
ATTCGCGATGCCATTAGAGATCAGCGCGAGATTACCGTGCAGCTGATAAACTACACAAAAAGCGGGAAGA
AATTCTGGAACCTCCTGCACCTCCAGCCCATGAGGGACCAGAAGGGTGAGCTCCAGTATTTCATCGGAGT
GCAGCTGGATGGATCAGGAGGAGGCTCAGGAGGAGGAATCGATAGGGAGGTTCTCTACCAGGAGTTCGAT
GAGATGGAAGAGTGCTCTCAGCACTATCCCTACGATGTGCCCGATTACGCTGGCGCGTCTGCATGCCAGA
AGAACGGCATCAAGGCCAACTTCAAGATCCGCCACAACATCGAGGACGGCGGCGTGCAGCTCGCCGACCA
CTACCAGCAGAACACCCCCATCGGCGACGGCCCCGTGCTGCTGCCCGACAACCACTACCTGAGCTACCAG
TCCAAGCTGAGCAAAGACCCCAACGAGAAGCGCGATCACATGGTCCTGCTGGAGTTCGTGACCGCCGCCG
GGATCACTCTCGGCATGGACGAGCTGTACAAGGGCGCGCCTTGATTCCTGCCCTGGCTTGGCCTGGACTC
ACCCTGCCTCCACCACCTGGGCCCTTGGTCTGGACTGAATAGCCCAAGCCCTTCGTACCCTAGCCTTTCT
TCCCACCCTTCTTATTTATTTCCTTTCTGACTGGATCGAGCCCATTGGAGGGAGGACACTCCTCTCTGCA
TGTATCCCTGCACCCCAGATCAGGGCCCCCAGACCCCAGGAACCTGGGGTCTGGGGGGGAGCTGGGCTCC
TGGTTCCGAGCCCTTGCTCCTTAAGACTCCTACCCCTGCCCGCCCCCATGCACACACAGACCCACTGGGG
GCCTCTGCCCTCCCCATTTTCTCCCACACACATTCCAGAAGTCAGGGCCCCTCTCAAGGAGTACCCGCTG
TAGGGATGCAGGGCCACAGGCTTCCGCGCTCTCCCGAGGCAGGGGCTGGGGTCACCCCTGCCCCATCATA
ACTCCCCACGCCGTTTGAGTTCTCCTTTATTTTCTCCATTCTTTTCTTCTCAAAGGTGGTTTTTGGGGGG
AGAAGCAGGGGGGCTCTCCTGAGGGTCCCCCCGTCTTTCACACACCTCCCACCTTTTTTCTTTGCCGGTT
TGCATGAGTGGAAGGTCTAACTGTGGCTTTTTTTTTTTTCTGGGATTTTATTTCATTTTATTTGATTTTA
TTTTTTTGGGAAAAGGGGAGGGATGGGTCTGGGGAGTGGGGAATGTGGGAGGGGGGTGGGGGGGCAAAGG
GTCAGGGGTTGGGTGTCCGGGAGCCAGGGGAGGACAGGAAATGCTGCCGCCTTCTGCAATTTATTTATTT
TTTTCTTTTGAGAGAGTGAAAGGAAGAGACAGACACTTGAAACCCCGTGTGTGGCCTGGTTCTTTGGGGT
GAGGGAGGGAAGTGGCCTGGGATGGGTGGCTCTGAGAACTTCAGATCCTTCCTTACCTCACAGAGTATAG
GGTGCCTAAAGGGGTCATGGGAAGGACTTACCAGACCGAGGCAGACAGAGCTGCCACCGCCGGGCCTGGG
AAGAGCCGGAGCTGGGTTAGCCCCTGGCAGACTCGCCATTGATCCCTGCAAGCTCAGTCGAGCCCTGACC
ACTCCCCCTAGCTGGCCTCATCCCTGGTGACAGCACATTCATCCCTAAAGAGAAATACAGAGGCTCCTCG
GCTTACAGTGGAGTGAAGAGGACCTATGTATAAAACTACCCAGGATGTACAAATTCAATACACCTAACCG
GCCAAACATCAGGGCTCGGCTCCACCCATCCTTAAAGGCTCAGCACACAGGCCCGCGGTTGGGCAAAGCC
TGTTGTGTCACAAAGCACTGAACAGCTCGTGTGACGGCCTGGGAGCTGACGCTACTGCTGCTCAGCATCA
AGTGCCACCCAATGCGGCCGCTCGACGGATCTTTTTCCCTCTGCCAAAAATTATGGGGACATCATGAAGC
CCCTTGAGCATCTGACTTCTGGCTAATAAAGGAAATTTATTTTCATTGCAATAGTGTGTTGGAATTTTTT
GTGTCTCTCACTCGGAAGGACATATGGGAGGGCAAATCATTTAAAACATCAGAATGAGTATTTGGTTTAG
AGTTTGGCAACATATGCCATATGCTGGCTGCCATGAACAAAGGTGGCTATAAAGAGGTCATCAGTATATG
AAACAGCCCCCTGCTGTCCATTCCTTATTCCATAGAAAAGCCTTGACTTGAGGTTAGATTTTTTTTTATA
TTTTGTTTGTGTTATTTTTTTCTTTAACATCCCTAAAATTTTCCTTACATGTTTTACTAGCCAGATTTTT
CCTCCTCTCCTGACTACTCCCAGTCATAGCTGTCCCTCTTCTCTTATGAAGATCCCTCGACCTGCAGCCC
AAGCTTGGCGTAATCATGGTCATAGCTGTTTCCTGTGTGAAATTGTTATCCGCTCACAATTCCACACAAC
ATACGAGCCGGAAGCATAAAGTGTAAAGCCTGGGGTGCCTAATGAGTGAGCTAACTCACATTAATTGCGT
TGCGCTCACTGCCCGCTTTCCAGTCGGGAAACCTGTCGTGCCAGCGGATCCGCATCTCAATTAGTCAGCA
ACCATAGTCCCGCCCCTAACTCCGCCCATCCCGCCCCTAACTCCGCCCAGTTCCGCCCATTCTCCGCCCC
ATGGCTGACTAATTTTTTTTATTTATGCAGAGGCCGAGGCCGCCTCGGCCTCTGAGCTATTCCAGAAGTA
GTGAGGAGGCTTTTTTGGAGGCCTAGGCTTTTGCAAAAAGCTAACTTGTTTATTGCAGCTTATAATGGTT
ACAAATAAAGCAATAGCATCACAAATTTCACAAATAAAGCATTTTTTTCACTGCATTCTAGTTGTGGTTT
GTCCAAACTCATCAATGTATCTTATCATGTCTGGATCCGCTGCATTAATGAATCGGCCAACGCGCGGGGA
GAGGCGGTTTGCGTATTGGGCGCTCTTCCGCTTCCTCGCTCACTGACTCGCTGCGCTCGGTCGTTCGGCT
GCGGCGAGCGGTATCAGCTCACTCAAAGGCGGTAATACGGTTATCCACAGAATCAGGGGATAACGCAGGA
AAGAACATGTGAGCAAAAGGCCAGCAAAAGGCCAGGAACCGTAAAAAGGCCGCGTTGCTGGCGTTTTTCC
ATAGGCTCCGCCCCCCTGACGAGCATCACAAAAATCGACGCTCAAGTCAGAGGTGGCGAAACCCGACAGG
ACTATAAAGATACCAGGCGTTTCCCCCTGGAAGCTCCCTCGTGCGCTCTCCTGTTCCGACCCTGCCGCTT
ACCGGATACCTGTCCGCCTTTCTCCCTTCGGGAAGCGTGGCGCTTTCTCAATGCTCACGCTGTAGGTATC
TCAGTTCGGTGTAGGTCGTTCGCTCCAAGCTGGGCTGTGTGCACGAACCCCCCGTTCAGCCCGACCGCTG
CGCCTTATCCGGTAACTATCGTCTTGAGTCCAACCCGGTAAGACACGACTTATCGCCACTGGCAGCAGCC
ACTGGTAACAGGATTAGCAGAGCGAGGTATGTAGGCGGTGCTACAGAGTTCTTGAAGTGGTGGCCTAACT
ACGGCTACACTAGAAGGACAGTATTTGGTATCTGCGCTCTGCTGAAGCCAGTTACCTTCGGAAAAAGAGT
TGGTAGCTCTTGATCCGGCAAACAAACCACCGCTGGTAGCGGTGGTTTTTTTGTTTGCAAGCAGCAGATT
ACGCGCAGAAAAAAAGGATCTCAAGAAGATCCTTTGATCTTTTCTACGGGGTCTGACGCTCAGTGGAACG
AAAACTCACGTTAAGGGATTTTGGTCATGAGATTATCAAAAAGGATCTTCACCTAGATCCTTTTAAATTA
AAAATGAAGTTTTAAATCAATCTAAAGTATATATGAGTAAACTTGGTCTGACAGTTACCAATGCTTAATC
AGTGAGGCACCTATCTCAGCGATCTGTCTATTTCGTTCATCCATAGTTGCCTGACTCCCCGTCGTGTAGA
TAACTACGATACGGGAGGGCTTACCATCTGGCCCCAGTGCTGCAATGATACCGCGAGACCCACGCTCACC
GGCTCCAGATTTATCAGCAATAAACCAGCCAGCCGGAAGGGCCGAGCGCAGAAGTGGTCCTGCAACTTTA
TCCGCCTCCATCCAGTCTATTAATTGTTGCCGGGAAGCTAGAGTAAGTAGTTCGCCAGTTAATAGTTTGC
GCAACGTTGTTGCCATTGCTACAGGCATCGTGGTGTCACGCTCGTCGTTTGGTATGGCTTCATTCAGCTC
CGGTTCCCAACGATCAAGGCGAGTTACATGATCCCCCATGTTGTGCAAAAAAGCGGTTAGCTCCTTCGGT
CCTCCGATCGTTGTCAGAAGTAAGTTGGCCGCAGTGTTATCACTCATGGTTATGGCAGCACTGCATAATT
CTCTTACTGTCATGCCATCCGTAAGATGCTTTTCTGTGACTGGTGAGTACTCAACCAAGTCATTCTGAGA
ATAGTGTATGCGGCGACCGAGTTGCTCTTGCCCGGCGTCAATACGGGATAATACCGCGCCACATAGCAGA
ACTTTAAAAGTGCTCATCATTGGAAAACGTTCTTCGGGGCGAAAACTCTCAAGGATCTTACCGCTGTTGA
GATCCAGTTCGATGTAACCCACTCGTGCACCCAACTGATCTTCAGCATCTTTTACTTTCACCAGCGTTTC
TGGGTGAGCAAAAACAGGAAGGCAAAATGCCGCAAAAAAGGGAATAAGGGCGACACGGAAATGTTGAATA
CTCATACTCTTCCTTTTTCAATATTATTGAAGCATTTATCAGGGTTATTGTCTCATGAGCGGATACATAT
TTGAATGTATTTAGAAAAATAAACAAATAGGGGTTCCGCGCACATTTCCCCGAAAAGTGCCACCTG
