>Addgene plasmid #42226 | PSD95-TS:YSOG1 | addgene partial sequence | sequence record 59188 | EGFP_N
ACCATCTGCCCGGGCTCCAGTCTCTCTCGGGCTGGGACCCAGATGTAGGGGCCTGAGAGGTCTTCGATGA
CACGTTTCACTTTGTGATAGATCTCTTCAAAGCTGTCGCCCTCTACGATGGCTGAGAAGCACTCCGTGAA
CTCCTGCTCCAGCTTCGTGGCCCTGTCGAAGGCTTTCCGGGCTTGCTCCTCTGTGATCCGCTTATTGATC
TCTAGCACATTCTCCAGGGAGCGGGGACGGATGAAGATGGCGATAGGGTGCAGGTGGGCCGCCTGCAGCC
GCCGCACGGCATTGGCTGAGACATCAAGGATGCAGTGCTTCCCCTGCTCTGCTACCTCTCGCACAGACTG
GACGCTGGTCCCGTAGAGGTGGCTGTTGTACTGGCCAGCCTCAATGAACTTGTGCGCCTGAATGTCCTTC
TCCATTTTCTCCCGGGAGGAGACAAAGTGGTAATCGCGGCCGTCTATCTCATATTCCCGCTTAGGACGTG
TCGTATGAGGGACACAGGATCCAAACTTGTCGGGGAACTCGGAGAGAAGATCATCGTTGGCACGGTCTTT
GGTAGGCCCAAGGATGATGATGGGGCGAGCGTAGTGCACTTCCATCTGCGTCACCGTCTCATAGCTCAGA
ACCGAGTCTTCTCGACCCTGTGATCCAGAGCTGGAGCCCCAGTCCTTGGCCTTTAACCTTGACCACTCTC
GTCGCTCGACCCGCCGTTTGCTGGGAATGAAGCCAATGTCATCGGTCTCACTGTCAGAGTGGACCCGCCG
CGCTTGCCACCACTCTTCGTCGCTGGCGTCAATTACATGAAGCACATCCCCAAA
