>Addgene plasmid #42226 | PSD95-TS:YSOG1 | addgene partial sequence | sequence record 59193 | EXFP-internal-F 5'-ACGACGGCAACTACAAGACC-3'
ACCGCATCGAGCTGAAGGGCATCGACTTCAAGGAGGACGGCAACATCCTGGGGCACAAGCTGGAGTACAA
CTACAACAGCCACAACGTCTATATCACCGCCGACAAGCAGTTCGAAACCGGGCCCATGGCCAGCATGACT
GGTGGACAGCAAATGGGGTCGACGGAGGACGTGGTGTGCTGCCACTCAATCTACGGCAAGAAGAAGGGTG
ATATCGACACCTACCGATACATAGGCTCTTCCGGGACAGGCTGCGTGGTCATAGTGGGCAGGATCGTCTT
GTCCGGATCCGGCACTAGTGCGCCCATCACGGCGTACGCCCAGCAGACGAGAGGCCTCCTAGGGTGTATA
ATCACCAGCCTGACTGGCCGGGACAAAAACCAAGTGGAGGGTGAGGTCCAGATCGTGTCAACTGCTACCC
AAACCTTCCTGGCAACGTGCATCAATGGGGTATGCTGGGCAGTCTACCACGGGGCCGGAACGAGGACCAT
CGCATCACCCAAGGGTCCTGTCATCCAGATGTATACCAATGTGGACCAAGACCTTGTGGGCTGGCCCGCT
CCTCAAGGTTCCCGCTCATTGACACCCTGTACCTGCGGCTCCTCGGACCTTTACCTGGTCACGAGGCACG
CCGATGTCATTCCCGTGCGCCGGCGAGGTGATAGCAGGGGTAGCCTGCTTTCGCCCCGGCCCATTTCCTA
CTTGAAAGGCTCCTCGGGGGGTCCGCTGTTGTGCCCCGCGGGACACGCCGTGGGCCTATTCAGGGCCGCG
GTGTGCACCCGTGGAGTG
