>Addgene plasmid #42226 | PSD95-TS:YSOG1 | addgene partial sequence | sequence record 59194 | EXFP-internal-R 5'-GAACTCCAGCAGGACCATGT-3'
GGTAGTGGTTGTCGGGCAGCAGCACGGGGCCGTCGCCGATGGGGGTGTTCTGCTGGTAGTGGTCGGCGAG
CTGCACGCCGCCGTCCTCGATGTTGTGGCGGATCTTGAAGTTGGCCTTGATGCCGTTCTTCTGGCATGCA
GACGCGCCAGCGTAATCGGGCACATCGTAGGGATAGTGCTGAGAGCACTCTTCCATCTCATCGAACTCCT
GGTAGAGAACCTCCCTATCGATTCCTCCTCCTGAGCCTCCTCCTGATCCATCCAGCTGCACTCCGATGAA
ATACTGGAGCTCACCCTTCTGGTCCCTCATGGGCTGGAGGTGCAGGAGGTTCCAGAATTTCTTCCCGCTT
TTTGTGTAGTTTATCAGCTGCACGGTAATCTCGCGCTGATCTCTAATGGCATCGCGAATCTTCTGCACTG
TGGCCTGGTCTGTCTCTGGTCCCTGCAGAAAGCGGCCATTGCGGCCCAGGATCTCCTCTCTGGAATACTC
GGTCAGCTCCAGGAAGCCATCGGATGCGAAGATGATGGGATTGTCTGGCAGCCGTGGATCAGTTATCACG
AAACTTTTCTCCATGCTGCCGCCACCACTGCCGCCACCGCGGACCGCTGGGTGCGTCAGGGTGACTGCTG
GTGGAGAGGAGTTGTCCGTGAACACCGGGGATCTCATGGTTGTCTCTAGGTTCTCCACAGGGATAAAGTC
CACCGCTTTAGCCACTCCACGGGTGCACACCGCGGCCCTGAATAGGCCCACGGCGTGTCCCGCGGGGCAC
AACAGCGGACCCCC
