>Addgene plasmid #42226 | PSD95-TS:YSOG1 | addgene partial sequence | sequence record 59206 | EGFP_C
AGGGCGCGCCTTGATTCCTGCCCTGGCTTGGCCTGGACTCACCCTGCCTCCACCACCTGGGCCCTTGGTC
TGGACTGAATAGCCCAAGCCCTTCGTACCCTAGCCTTTCTTCCCACCCTTCTTATTTATTTCCTTTCTGA
CTGGATCGAGCCCATTGGAGGGAGGACACTCCTCTCTGCATGTATCCCTGCACCCCAGATCAGGGCCCCC
AGACCCCAGGAACCTGGGGTCTGGGGGGGAGCTGGGCTCCTGGTTCCGAGCCCTTGCTCCTTAAGACTCC
TACCCCTGCCCGCCCCCATGCACACACAGACCCACTGGGGGCCTCTGCCCTCCCCATTTTCTCCCACACA
CATTCCAGAAGTCAGGGCCCCTCTCAAGGAGTACCCGCTGTAGGGATGCAGGGCCACAGGCTTCCGCGCT
CTCCCGAGGCAGGGGCTGGGGTCACCCCTGCCCCATCATAACTCCCCACGCCGTTTGAGTTCTCCTTTAT
TTTCTCCATTCTTTTCTTCTCAAAGGTGGTTTTTGGGGGGAGAAGCAGGGGGGCTCTCCTGAGGGTCCCC
CCGTCTTTCACACACCTCCCACCTTTTTTCTTTGCCGGTTTGCATGAGTGGAAGGTCTAACTGTGGCTTT
TTTTTTTT
